>Addgene plasmid #69149 | pSR02 | depositor full sequence | sequence record 121928 | pSR02 sequence 10927 bps
ATGAGCACTTTTAAAGTTCTGCTATGTGGCGCGGTATTATCCCGTATTGACGCCGGGCAAGAGCAACTCG
GTCGCCGCATACACTATTCTCAGAATGACTTGGTTGAGTACTCACCAGTCACAGAAAAGCATCTTACGGA
TGGCATGACAGTAAGAGAATTATGCAGTGCTGCCATAACCATGAGTGATAACACTGCGGCCAACTTACTT
CTGACAACGATCGGAGGACCGAAGGAGCTAACCGCTTTTTTGCACAACATGGGGGATCATGTAACTCGCC
TTGATCGTTGGGAACCGGAGCTGAATGAAGCCATACCAAACGACGAGCGTGACACCACGATGCCTGTAGC
AATGGCAACAACGTTGCGCAAACTATTAACTGGCGAACTACTTACTCTAGCTTCCCGGCAACAATTAATA
GACTGGATGGAGGCGGATAAAGTTGCAGGACCACTTCTGCGCTCGGCCCTTCCGGCTGGCTGGTTTATTG
CTGATAAATCTGGAGCCGGTGAGCGTGGGTCTCGCGGTATCATTGCAGCACTGGGGCCAGATGGTAAGCC
CTCCCGTATCGTAGTTATCTACACGACGGGGAGTCAGGCAACTATGGATGAACGAAATAGACAGATCGCT
GAGATAGGTGCCTCACTGATTAAGCATTGGTAACTGTCAGACCAAGTTTACTCATATATACTTTAGATTG
ATTTAAAACTTCATTTTTAATTTAAAAGGATCTAGGTGAAGATCCTTTTTGATAATCTCATGACCAAAAT
CCCTTAACGTGAGTTTTCGTTCCACTGAGCGTCAGACCCCGTAGAAAAGATCAAAGGATCTTCTTGAGAT
CCTTTTTTTCTGCGCGTAATCTGCTGCTTGCAAACAAAAAAACCACCGCTACCAGCGGTGGTTTGTTTGC
CGGATCAAGAGCTACCAACTCTTTTTCCGAAGGTAACTGGCTTCAGCAGAGCGCAGATACCAAATACTGT
CCTTCTAGTGTAGCCGTAGTTAGGCCACCACTTCAAGAACTCTGTAGCACCGCCTACATACCTCGCTCTG
CTAATCCTGTTACCAGTGGCTGCTGCCAGTGGCGATAAGTCGTGTCTTACCGGGTTGGACTCAAGACGAT
AGTTACCGGATAAGGCGCAGCGGTCGGGCTGAACGGGGGGTTCGTGCACACAGCCCAGCTTGGAGCGAAC
GACCTACACCGAACTGAGATACCTACAGCGTGAGCTATGAGAAAGCGCCACGCTTCCCGAAGGGAGAAAG
GCGGACAGGTATCCGGTAAGCGGCAGGGTCGGAACAGGAGAGCGCACGAGGGAGCTTCCAGGGGGAAACG
CCTGGTATCTTTATAGTCCTGTCGGGTTTCGCCACCTCTGACTTGAGCGTCGATTTTTGTGATGCTCGTC
AGGGGGGCGGAGCCTATGGAAAAACGCCAGCAACGCGGCCTTTTTACGGTTCCTGGTCTTTTGCTGGCCT
TTTGCTCACATGTTCTTTCCTGCGTTATCCCCTGATTCTGTGGATAACCGTATTACCGCCTTTGAGTGAG
CTGATACCATCGAATTATCAACTATGTATAATAAAGTTGCGGTACCCAAGGCGACAACGTAAGTGACTGA
AGGCATTAAAGGTACATGCGTCCGCGCAAGTGTCCGCTTTTGCTGGCCTAACAAGTAAGAGAAACAAGTA
AGAAAGAGTAAGAGAAAACTCACCCGAGGTGTCTCTTCTAGCAACCGCCTATTCAGATAATTTTAAGCCA
GTTCGAGAGTTATTTGTCGCATGGTATAGAAGCTCGTTATTTACATTAAATTTTTAGTCTTCCCGCAGAA
GTGGACGATGCGATGGGCTACTTCAAAAATCTGACGCCACGTGTCAAGGACCTTCACAAGAGCATGACAA
ACTTGGAAGATATTAGCAAGTGGCAGAAGAAGGCCAGTTTCTCTGGCACCCTTGAGAATTACTCGCGTCT
CGGTGACAAGATCAATGTGAAACCATTTATGGATGCTGTTGATGCTAGAATGGGTGCCGAAGCTGATGCC
GTGAAAGGGGTATAAAGCTACTGTTGCACGACGACTCACAGACTAATCATTCCAGGTCCTCGCGATTTGT
GAAAAATACAAGTCATTCTACCAAAACGAGGGAAAACTTCACGCGGACAGTATCGCCAATTTGAATAGGA
CTCGGCTCGACATGGACAGTGCGGCGGATAAATATGCGAACAACGAGACTGAAGTTAACAAGACTCGTTT
GGATAACAGTACCACGGAATTTGAAGTGGCTTGTGAGAGGTTTGTAGGTCTTTCGTAGGCACGATATCCT
TATTTGAATGTGTTTCAGAATGCGAGAACTGGCGAACGGAATCAAGACAATTGAATCGAACCATTCTTCC
TGGCAAGACGGTCTTATGAAGGAGATTAAAGTGGCGTTGCGTAAATAAAGAAAGGATCCTCTTTGAAAAT
AAAGATTTTCTACATTCACTTATTTTTTTAGCTTTATACTTTTCAGATCGAATGAACTGTTTCCAACGTT
TCCATATTAATTTTTTTTAGTTAAAAAAGTTGGGTATTAACAGTTTTGTTAACAGTTTTGTCTTCCGACA
GATGTGAGACGGAAAAATGGCCAAAATTCGAGATTTTGACTAAAATCAGTGTAGCTTTTTCAAAATTTTG
AACCGGCATGAAAAAGTTTGAAAAGTTTTCGAGAAGTTTCAATCCGTTCATTTGAGCCCATGTTGGGTCT
ATAAGATCAAAATCGCCCGAACTGTTAGTCCTCCTTTAAGTTACGATTATTAACAAAATGTCGCCTAAGT
TTAGTTTCACACTTGTCTCACACTAGTCGATGAACTGTGTGACTACTGTAGTGAGTACAGTAGGGCCCGT
GTAAAAATACAAAAACCAAGAAAAAGTAAACCAAAATAAAAAACGAATTTATTGTTCACTACAACCAAAC
TGCAAAGTTCTTTTCTTACCCATCAGCTCAATCGTGTACTTGCGTGGAAACCCTAGGAGCCACTTTGTAC
AAGAAAGCTGGGTCACGGGCAGGAAACAGCTATGACCATGATTACGCCAAGCTACGTAATACGACTCACT
AGTGGGCAGATCTTCGAATGCATCGCGCGCACCGTACGTCTCGAGGAATTCCTGCAGCTGCAGTTCAATC
GGTTTTTCCTTGCTTGCGCCCAATTCTGATGGTTCTTCCATTTCTAAATTTTAGTTTAATAAAAAAATTT
TAAAATAATACGAGTTTTGAGACTAACTTTCAATAAAAACCAAAAAAAATTGCTTCAAAAAAGAGTTCGC
GCCGATTTACGATAAACACAGCGCGCTACGACACTCCGAAAACCGCGCCGCACCATTACATTCTCCGCCC
CACCGCACGGTTTGCGGAAGGCGATGAAATTGCTGGGCCTAAAATTTTAACCCTTTTTTTCCCGTTTTTC
AACTGTTTTCCCGATTTTTTCGATATTTTTTTCAGGTTTTTAGTTAGAAAAGTATATAAAAATTGCATTA
TTTGTAGTTTTCGCTCGTAATTTGTGATAGAAAACGGCCAATTTGCCTAGATTTGTGATTCTACCAAGTG
GAATTTTTGGGAAAATATCAATATTCCACGATTTTTATTCAAATCATAACGTTTCGAAATTATCAGCTTA
AATAAAACTAAAATAAATAATAAAATACTAAAAACCCTGAATTTCTCGGTTCTCGGTTCAGCTTGAGTTC
GTTCTATACACGTTATCGATTTTTGTCATTTCGTTTAATCATGGGTTTTGATTCATTTTAAATATGAAAT
TTGATTTATTCCTCGTTTCGAAGTTGGTTTGTCTTGTCCGGCCGGTAAACAAATGTTATTAAAAAAATAA
TAAATTTCGAAATTTTTCGTAATGTTCCGCAATCGTGTTTTTCCGTTTATCTCGTCTTCCCTTCTTTCAA
ATATACTATTTATTTTCTCAATTCACATATTTTCAGCCAGCCCCGCTCAACAAGTGGAATAAAAATAACT
TCGTATAGCATACATTATACGAAGTTATTCTAGAGGATCCAGAAAAAATGACTGCTCCAAAGAAGAAGCG
TAAGGTACCGGTAGAAAAAATGTCCAAGGGAGAGGAGGACAACATGGCCATCATCAAGGAGTTCATGCGT
TTCAAGGTCCACATGGAGGGATCAGTCAACGGACACGAGTTCGAGATCGAGGGAGAGGGAGAGGGACGTC
CATACGAGGGAACCCAAACCGCCAAGCTCAAGGTAAGTTTAAACATATATATACTAACTAACCCTGATTA
TTTAAATTTTCAGGTCACCAAGGGAGGACCACTCCCATTCGCCTGGGACATCCTCTCCCCACAATTCATG
TACGGATCAAAGGCCTACGTCAAGCACCCAGCCGACATCCCAGACTACCTCAAGCTCTCCTTCCCAGAGG
GATTCAAGTGGGAGCGTGTCATGAACTTCGAGGACGGAGGAGTCGTCACCGTCACCCAAGACTCCTCCCT
CCAAGACGGAGAGTTCATCTACAAGGTAAGTTTAAACAGTTCGGTACTAACTAACCATACATATTTAAAT
TTTCAGGTCAAGCTCCGTGGAACCAACTTCCCATCCGACGGACCAGTCATGCAAAAGAAGACCATGGGAT
GGGAGGCCTCCTCCGAGCGTATGTACCCAGAGGACGGAGCCCTCAAGGGAGAGATCAAGCAACGTCTCAA
GCTCAAGGACGGAGGACACTACGACGCCGAGGTCAAGACCACCTACAAGGCCAAGAAGCCAGTCCAACTC
CCAGGTAAGTTTAAACATGATTTTACTAACTAACTAATCTGATTTAAATTTTCAGGAGCCTACAACGTCA
ACATCAAGCTCGACATCACCTCCCACAACGAGGACTACACCATCGTCGAGCAATACGAGCGTGCCGAGGG
ACGTCACTCCACCGGAGGAATGGACGAGCTCTACAAGTAAGAATTCGCTAGCCGGCCATACAAGTAATCC
GGATGATCGACGCCAACGTCGTTGAATTTTCAAATTTTAAATACTGAATATTTGTTTTTTTTCCTATTAT
TTATTTATTCTCTTTGTGTTTTTTTTCTTGCTTTCTAAAAAATTAATTCAATCCAAATCTAAACATTTTT
TTTTCTCTTTCCGTCTCCCAATTCGTATTCCGCTCCTCTCATCTGAACACAATGTGCAAGTTTATTTATC
TTCTCGCTTTCATTTCATTAGGACGTGGGGGGAATTGGTGGAAGGGGGAAACACACAAAAGGATGATGGA
AATGAAATAAGGACACACAATATGCAACAACATTCAATTCAGAAATATGGAGGAAGGTTTAAAAGAAAAC
ATAAAAATATATAGAGGAGGAAGGAAAACTAGTTCTAGAGCGGCCGCATAACTTCGTATAGCATACATTA
TACGAAGTTATTCTAGAGGATCCAGAAAAAATGACTGCTCCAAAGAAGAAGCGTAAGGTACCGGTAGAAA
AAATGTCCAAGGGAGAGGAGCTCTTCACCGGAGTCGTCCCAATCCTCGTCGAGCTCGACGGAGACGTCAA
CGGACACAAGTTCTCCGTCTCAGGAGAGGGAGAGGGAGACGCCACCTACGGAAAGCTCACCCTCAAGTTC
ATCTGCACCACCGGAAAGCTCCCAGTCCCATGGCCAACCCTCGTCACCACCTTCACTTACGGAGTCCAAT
GCTTCTCCCGTTACCCAGACCACATGAAGCGTCACGACTTCTTCAAGTCCGCCATGCCAGAGGGATACGT
CCAAGAGCGTACCATCTTCTTCAAGGTAAGTTTAAACATTAATTAATACTAACTAACCCTGATTATTTAA
ATTTTCAGGACGACGGAAACTACAAGACCCGTGCCGAGGTCAAGTTCGAGGGAGACACCCTCGTCAACCG
TATCGAGCTCAAGGTAAGTTTAAACAGTTCGGTACTAACTAACCATACATATTTAAATTTTCAGGGAATC
GACTTCAAGGAGGACGGAAACATCCTCGGACACAAGCTCGAATACAACTACAACTCCCACAACGTCTACA
TCATGGCCGACAAGCAAAAGAACGGAATCAAGGTCAACTTCAAGGTAAGTTTAAACATGATTTTACTAAC
TAACTAATCTGATTTAAATTTTCAGATCCGTCACAACATCGAGGACGGATCTGTCCAACTCGCCGACCAC
TACCAACAAAACACCCCAATCGGAGACGGACCAGTCCTCCTCCCAGACAACCACTACCTCTCCACCCAAT
CCGCCCTCTCCAAGGACCCAAACGAGAAGCGTGACCACATGGTCCTCAAGGAGTTCGTCACCGCTGCCGG
AATCACCCACGGAATGGACGAGCTCTACAAGTAGGAATTCGCTAGCCGGCCATACAAGTAATCCGGATGA
TCGACGCCAACGTCGTTGAATTTTCAAATTTTAAATACTGAATATTTGTTTTTTTTCCTATTATTTATTT
ATTCTCTTTGTGTTTTTTTTCTTGCTTTCTAAAAAATTAATTCAATCCAAATCTAAACATTTTTTTTTCT
CTTTCCGTCTCCCAATTCGTATTCCGCAGGCCTTAAGTGAGTCGTATTACGGACTGGCCGTCGTTTTACA
CCCGTGCAGTTGAAATTGAAAATGAGTTAAAGTTGGAGTTTTTATTGAAAACAGATTTCCGTGTGATTAG
TGTTTTTAGCGAGTGTGACAGGACAGCGAAAAAATATAGAAACAAGGGGGGAACTGAAAAGCTTAGGAAT
GCATTGAACATGAGAAGGGGAAGGGGAAGGAACAAACTAGACAGGAATTATTGGAATTTAATCACATTTG
GAGTTTTTTTTCTATTCGACAGAATAATTATCCAGAACATTTTTGTATTAAATATTTATGCATCATATGA
GTAGTCGGCTTTGTTGTGCATGACGAGTTTGTTATCGACGAAATAGAAGCTGTCAGAACGAGTCTCGTTT
GGATTGTTGATCATGTCGTCCACTGAAAAAGAGATTAGTCTTTTGAATTGTACTTTTTAGAATAATGACT
CACTGAGTTGTTGAGAGAGTTGAGGGAACTCATAGATATGTTCACAGTTGTTTCGTGAATTCGGAATACA
GAATCCGAATTCAAAGTCAAAACACTTCAGAAGGCGATCTTTGAAGAAGTGACGTTCGATCATTCGGAAA
TGATGGATTGGGATGTCTCCTACTTTGAATTCCACAGTTGCTCCGACCGTTTTGAGTTTCAAAAAGTTTG
GAGCAAATCTATAACGCACGTATCTTGCCGACTCCTGTGGCGACTCATCATTCTCCTGATCGTTCTCCGG
TTTGGCGATCTCGAAAAGCACTTGCTCAGTGTCCAGATCACGGATTTGGAACTTGGTGAACTCGATGTTA
TAGATGTTCGCAGATGGGGAGCATAAGAATCCTAAATTTATGTTTTAAACTGAAATCCAAAGGGAGCAAG
ATACCTTGAGTGATTCCCGGAAGTGCTAAAACGTCGTTCGGAGTGATTTGAGCTTTCTTCGCAAGCTCCG
ATTCCGTTGTGATTCCTTGTTCGGTGCTTGGTGGTGGCCGTGGCATCTGGAAATATGGAAAAGTTCAACA
AAAAGAAAAGAGAAAAGAATGAAATCGGATATCAAGAGTTAGTTGAGCGGTTTCTCTAGTTTTCTGAGTC
TCACCTGCGACGGGAAGGTCGCCGAGCCGGGTGGAATCGATCGTTGTTGCTCGGCTTTCATATCGGTTTG
GTTGGAAGCGGCTGAAAACGGAAAGAAGTGGAAGAAGGAAAAGAGTGTGGTGTGACAGGAAAATGGTAAT
TAGAGGGTGCCAAATAACCAGCTATATTTTGTTTTTTTTTGAAAACATTTTTAAAAAGAAAAATACGATA
ATGATATCAGATGGATTTCCGGAAAACTGGTATGAAAAATTTCAACCTTTTTGAGTACATGTAATCAAAA
TACACTTTGTAAATTATCATTTTTATTGAAACTCCACCATTTTTCTATTTATAACGCTAATAATTTGAAA
AAGAAACCTATTGCGAACCGCGGGGTGAATCCCAAAAACGAATGCGTTTTGGTGGAGTGATTGATTCGAA
TCGAAGAAGAAAAAGAAGAAGACGTGGAATAGAGAGCTCACTCTTAACCGAGCAGCACACACCGACAGAA
AAAAAAATGAAATGAATGAGGGTCTTCTTCTTCTTCTTCTTCGAATGATTGACAGAAATGGGAAAAAGAG
GAAGATTGAGAAGGGAAAAAGGAAGGAGAAAAGAAGCAGAAGAAGACGTCAGAGAGGAGAGGAACGAGCG
GAAAAGCAGCGGGCGCAAGTCATAGAAGTAGCAGAGCTGGGGAGAAGAAGACACTATCCAAGAAAGGAAT
GACGAGAGAGTATGCAAAGGGGTATAGGGTGCAGACAGAATAGGAACAGAATAACAGATGATGAGCCAAG
AAGAGTTGAAAAGGGCGATGAATTTGTCATGTAACTTAATTTGGGTCAATTTGAGCATGATGAATTGAAA
TCATCCCTTGTTGGGAGTTAATAACCGGTTTGTTATCAGAAACCCTGTAATAGAAGGGCGCCCTAACTTT
GAGCCAATTCATCCCGGTTTCTGTCAAATATATCAAAAAGTGGTCAACTGACAAATTGTTTTTGATATTA
TAATAAACATTTTATCCGTTAACAATTTTCGAATACTTTTTACAAGGACTTGGATAAATTGGCTCAAGCC
TGCTTTTTTGTACAAACTTGCACTAGTGACACACGGCCAAATTTCTTATTTTCCTGCTATTTTCTCCAAA
TATGATTAAAATTTGTTCATTTCAAAATTGCCTCCAACTTGTTTTGGGGCAAAAATTTCACAAAACTTCA
CAGCAAAATGTGAAACAATATTGCTATCTATTGAAAACATTAATGATAGTCGAGTGACTTCTTGAACCAA
TACTCATCGCATCAAATGCCTTTTCTCGAATACTCTGTAATAATTGGCATATAAAAACATACATACTCAT
CAGTTTGAAAGCTAACCTTTACCATAATCATTACTAAAATTGGATTTAAAGCCGGACACCAAGAAAAAAG
ATACGGTAGATAAACTGACAGATGAGAAGTCTCGATACGAAATAATGGCATTAGAAAAGACACATAGAAT
GGAATGTGGATAGTGAGAAATGGTAGAATGAACTGAAAAATTGAGAATTTAAGGAGAAATGTTATTTTTA
AGCTGCTTTGCTTGAAACTTTGAATTTAAAATTTTAGAACAATTACTGTTTCAAAATATTTTTATTTTTA
TTTACTCCATTTGAAAAAAAAGCAACATTGCTTGTTCAATTTCTGTTATTGCCTTACCTGAACCATAAGT
ACCATATTCAATTGTTGTTGAGACTTCATCGAATTTGTACTCCGACTTCCCTTATGAATTTCGTATCTGA
TAATTGTCCAACAAACCATCGCAATTACTGTAGTTATCACTAGAACAGCCATTATATAAATCGTACATGC
CCATGAAATTGGGTCAGCAACAAAGTCATTCAACGTGTAATCATATCTTTCTAGTGATGCAATTAAATAT
GCAGATTTTCCGATTCCATTCAGATTGTATACGATATATTCTGATAGTTGATCGTCAGCAGCATCTGGGA
CATAGCCAAAGGTGATTAGAACTGTGGATATTAGAGAGACAATAAATGATATGATTGTGGTTGTAAGGAC
CACGTTTTTTTGTGTTCTCGTTGTTCTGAAAGTATAATTTGTAGATTCTTAAACTCAGAATTTATCATAT
TTGAACTCCGCTGTTTTTGAATTAAGTAATAGCTGAAACAGTGAACATTAGTTTAAAAATATAATTTTAC
AGGCACGCACAAACTTCGGTGTGGGTACGTATTACCTGCCTCCTATTGAATATTCATTGTTTAAACGTTT
TCAGAAAAAAAGTGTACATGTTTTTTGGAGTATGATGATGATGTAGTCGCAAGGCAGATATGAAATGTAG
GTAACACAGTGCACAGATGCGTTTTTTGCCAACATCAAGGGTTGTAAGTAACTTTTCAGAGAAAAACATA
TAGAAATTTTGTTTCAAGTATCGTATCAGTTTTTTTCTGATTAACTTATAAAAAGAACTCTTCGACAATT
TGAATGCTTAATTTAAAAAAATTAAGTCGAATATTTCAGCATGCCAACCCGGGAGCAACTTTTCTATACA
AAGTTGATAGCTTGGCGGATCCCTGGCGTTACCCAACTTAATCGCCTTGCAGCACATCCCCCTTTCGCCA
GCTGGCGTAATAGCGAAGAGGCCCGCACCGATCGCCCTTCCCAACAGTTGCGCAGCCTGAATGGCGAATG
GCGCCTGATGCGGTATTTTCTCCTTACGCATCTGTGCGGTATTTCACACCGCATATGGTGCACTCTCAGT
ACAATCTGCTCTGATGCCGCATAGTTAAGCCAGCCCCGACACCCGCCAACACCCGCTGACGCGCCCTGAC
GGGCTTGTCTGCTCCCGGCATCCGCTTACAGACAAGCTGTGACCGTCTCCGGGAGCTGCATGTGTCAGAG
GTTTTCACCGTCATCACCGAAACGCGCGAGACGAAAGGGCCTCGTGATACGCCTATTTTTATAGGTTAAT
GTCATGATAATAATGGTTTCTTAGACGTCAGGTGGCACTTTTCGGGGAAATGTGCGCGGAACCCCTATTT
GTTTATTTTTCTAAATACATTCAAATATGTATCCGCTCATGAGACAATAACCCTGATAAATGCTTCAATA
ATATTGAAAAAGGAAGAGTATGAGTATTCAACATTTCCGTGTCGCCCTTATTCCCTTTTTTGCGGCATTT
TGCCTTCCTGTTTTTGCTCACCCAGAAACGCTGGTGAAAGTAAAAGATGCTGAAGATCAGTTGGGTGCAC
GAGTGGGTTACATCGAACTGGATCTCAACAGCGGTAAGATCCTTGAGAGTTTTCGCCCCGAAGAACGTTT
TCCAATG
Features (pLannotate 1.2.2; 17 found; start..end, strand, type, name):
    834..1422    +  rep_origin     ori: high-copy-number ColE1/pMB1/pBR322/pUC origin of replication
   3000..3020    +  protein_bind   attB2: mutant version of attB; core recombination site for the Gateway® BP reaction BP Clonase™
   3985..4018    +  protein_bind   loxP: Cre-mediated recombination occurs in the 8-bp core sequence (GCATACAT). Cre recombinase
   4083..4937    +  CDS            mCherry: mCherry is a basic (constitutively fluorescent) red fluorescent protein published in 2004, derived from Discosoma sp.. It is reported to be a very rapidly-maturing monomer with low acid sensitivity.
   5348..5367    -  misc_feature   MCS (fragment): pBluescript multiple cloning site
   5368..5401    +  protein_bind   loxP: Cre-mediated recombination occurs in the 8-bp core sequence (GCATACAT). Cre recombinase
   5463..6331    +  CDS            mEGFP: monomeric enhanced GFP, optimized with synthetic introns for expression in C. elegans
   6563..6580    +  CDS            lacZα (fragment): LacZα fragment of β-galactosidase; lacZ fragment
   6849..7691    -  CDS            unc-119: UN119_CAEEL - Experimental evidence at protein level: Swiss-Prot protein existence level 1. Myristoyl-binding protein that acts as a cargo adapter: specifically binds the myristoyl moiety of a subset of N-terminally myristoylated proteins and is required for their localization. Plays a key role in ciliary membrane localization of proteins. Required for the establishment or function of the nervous system. From Caenorhabditis elegans.
   7802..7819    +  misc_feature   P element 5' end (fragment): No description available
   8680..8700    -  protein_bind   attB1: mutant version of attB; core recombination site for the Gateway® BP reaction BP Clonase™
  10136..10156   -  protein_bind   attB4: mutant version of attB; core recombination site for the Gateway® BP reaction BP Clonase™
  10171..10288   +  CDS            lacZα (fragment): LacZα fragment of β-galactosidase; lacZ fragment
  10294..10393   -  misc_feature   bom (fragment): basis of mobility region from pBR322
  10495..10530   -  CDS            rop (fragment): Rop protein, which maintains plasmids at low copy number; rop
  10625..10729   +  promoter       AmpR promoter: bla
  10730..663     +  CDS            AmpR (across the origin): β-lactamase; bla; confers resistance to ampicillin, carbenicillin, and related antibiotics
