[The description below was written by a language model from this plasmid's Addgene catalogue record and pLannotate feature annotations shown in this document.]
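Description:
pSR02 is a C. elegans MosSCI targeting plasmid built on the pCFJ356 backbone and designed for single-copy insertion of a Cre-recombination reporter at the cxTi10816 Mos1 site on chromosome IV. The construct totals about 10.9 kb. It is maintained in E. coli through a high-copy ColE1/pUC-type origin and selected with ampicillin via the β-lactamase gene and its promoter. An unc-119 coding sequence is annotated on the opposite strand to the reporter. In MosSCI vectors this gene serves as the worm transformation marker, rescuing unc-119 mutants so that integrants can be recognised. Short attB sites and fragments of lacZα, rop, bom and a multiple cloning site also appear in the feature table and are presumably backbone remnants. The genomic homology arms expected in a MosSCI vector are not annotated.

The payload, assembled by Gibson cloning, is a red-to-green colour switch. According to the record, the rps-27 promoter drives expression, although the promoter itself is not annotated in the feature table. Downstream of it lies a loxP site, a C. elegans codon-optimised mCherry, a second loxP site in the same orientation, and then a codon-optimised GFP. The catalogue lists this GFP as eGFP, while the annotation identifies it as monomeric EGFP with synthetic worm introns. Before recombination, cells should express mCherry. The roughly 400 bp between mCherry and the second loxP probably holds a 3′ UTR or terminator that prevents GFP expression, but no such element is annotated. Cre excises the floxed mCherry segment and places GFP directly under the promoter, so the cell and its descendants switch permanently from red to green. The plasmid therefore serves as a read-out strain component for reporting tissue- or stage-specific Cre activity, for example alongside conditional gene knockouts or lineage marking in worms.
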