Addgene plasmid #69149: pSR02
Purpose: Read-out loxP mCherry to GFP switch for integration on CxTi10816, Mos chr IV
Depositing lab: Sander van den Heuvel. Depositing organization: Utrecht University. Publication: G1/S Inhibitors and the SWI/SNF Complex Control Cell-Cycle Exit during Muscle Differentiation. Ruijtenberg S, van den Heuvel S. Cell. 2015 Jul 16;162(2):300-13. doi: 10.1016/j.cell.2015.06.013. Epub 2015 Jul 2. PubMed 26144318.
Backbone
  Vector backbone: pCFJ356
  Backbone manufacturer: Erik Jorgensen
  Backbone size w/o insert (bp): 7606
  Total vector size (bp): 10927
  Modifications to backbone: none
  Vector type: Worm Expression, Cre/Lox ; MosSCI
Growth in bacteria
  Bacterial resistance: Ampicillin, 100 μg/mL
  Growth temperature: 37°C
  Growth strain: DH5alpha
  Copy number: High Copy
Gene/Insert 1
  Gene/Insert name: mCherry
  Species: C. elegans (nematode)
  Insert size (bp): 861
  Mutation: codon-optimzed index 1.0
  Promoter: rps-27
  Cloning method: Gibson Cloning
  Sequencing primers: 5′ M13 Reverse; 3′ N/A
Gene/Insert 2
  Gene/Insert name: eGFP
  Species: C. elegans (nematode)
  Insert size (bp): 869
  Mutation: codon-optimzed index 1.0
Terms and licenses: Academic/Nonprofit Terms; Industry Terms: Not Available to Industry
How to cite: pSR02 was a gift from Sander van den Heuvel (Addgene plasmid # 69149 ; http://n2t.net/addgene:69149 ; RRID:Addgene_69149)
