>Addgene plasmid #69149 | pSR02 | addgene partial sequence | sequence record 125029 | ceGFP-R 5'-TGAGGGTGAGCTTTCCGTAG-3'
TGTGTCCGTTGACGTCTCCGTCGAGCTCGACGAGGATTGGGACGACTCCGGTGAAGAGCTCCTCTCCCTT
GGACATTTTTTCTACCGGTACCTTACGCTTCTTCTTTGGAGCAGTCATTTTTTCTGGATCCTCTAGAATA
ACTTCGTATAATGTATGCTATACGAAGTTATGCGGCCGCTCTAGAACTAGTTTTCCTTCCTCCTCTATAT
ATTTTTATGTTTTCTTTTAAACCTTCCTCCATATTTCTGAATTGAATGTTGTTGCATATTGTGTGTCCTT
ATTTCATTTCCATCATCCTTTTGTGTGTTTCCCCCTTCCACCAATTCCCCCCACGTCCTAATGAAATGAA
AGCGAGAAGATAAATAAACTTGCACATTGTGTTCAGATGAGAGGAGCGGAATACGAATTGGGAGACGGAA
AGAGAAAAAAAAATGTTTAGATTTGGATTGAATTAATTTTTTAGAAAGCAAGAAAAAAAACACAAAGAGA
ATAAATAAATAATAGGAAAAAAAACAAATATTCAGTATTTAAAATTTGAAAATTCAACGACGTTGGCGTC
GATCATCCGGATTACTTGTATGGCCGGCTAGCGAATTCTTACTTGTAGAGCTCGTCCATTCCTCCGGTGG
AGTGACGTCCCTCGGCACGCTCGTATTGCTCGACGATGGTGTAGTCCTCGTTGTGGGAGGTGATGTCGAG
CTTGATGTTGACGTTGTAG
