>Addgene plasmid #69149 | pSR02 | addgene partial sequence | sequence record 127433 | hATF6-R 5'-gaacccatcctcgaagttca-3'
CCCAGGCGAATGGGAGTGGTCCTCCCTTGGTGACCTGAAAATTTAAATAATCAGGGTTAGTTAGTATATA
TATGTTTAAACTTACCTTGAGCTTGGCGGTTTGGGTTCCCTCGTATGGACGTCCCTCTCCCTCTCCCTCG
ATCTCGAACTCGTGTCCGTTGACTGATCCCTCCATGTGGACCTTGAAACGCATGAACTCCTTGATGATGG
CCATGTTGTCCTCCTCTCCCTTGGANATTTTTTCTACCGGTACCTTACGCTTCTTCTTTGGAGCAGTCAT
TTTTTCTGGATCCTCTAGAATAACTTCG
